>Addgene plasmid #45278 | pBabe_puro_DEST_Flag_YFP | addgene partial sequence | sequence record 64230 | pBABE5 5'-CTTTATCCAGCCCTCAC-3'
GCCGGATCCCAGTGTGGTGGTACGTAGGAATTCATGGACTACAAAGACGATGACGACAAGCAATTGACAA
GTTTGTACAAAAAAGTTGGCATGGTGAGCAAGGGCGAGGAGCTGTTCACCGGGGTGGTGCCCATCCTGGT
CGAGCTGGACGGCGACGTAAACGGCCACAAGTTCAGCGTGTCCGGCGAGGGCGAGGGCGATGCCACCTAC
GGCAAGCTGACCCTGAAGTTCATCTGCACCACCGGCAAGCTGCCCGTGCCCTGGCCCACCCTCGTGACCA
CCTTCGGCTACGGCCTGCAGTGCTTCGCCCGCTACCCCGACCACATGAAGCAGCACGACTTCTTCAAGTC
CGCCATGCCCGAAGGCTACGTCCAGGAGCGCACCATCTTCTTCAAGGACGACGGCAACTACAAGACCCGC
GCCGAGGTGAAGTTCGAGGGCGACACCCTGGTGAACCGCATCGAGCTGAAGGGCATCGACTTCAAGGAGG
ACGGCAACATCCTGGGGCACAAGCTGGAGTACAACTACAACAGCCACAACGTCTATATCATGGCCGACAA
GCAGAAGAACGGCATCAAGGTGAACTTCAAGATCCGCCACAACATCGAGGACGGCAGCGTGCAGCTCGCC
GACCACTACCAGCAGAACACCCCCATCGGCGACGGCCCCGTGCTGCTGCCCGACAACCACTACCTGAGCT
ACCAGTCCGCCCTGAGCAAAGACCCCAACGAGAAGCGCGATCACATGGTCCTGCTGGAGTTCGTGACCGC
CGCCGGGATCACTCTCGGCATGGACGAGCTGTACAAGTAACCCAACTTTCTTGTACAAAGTGGTCTCGAC
CCTGTGGAATGTGTGTCAGTTAGGGTGTGGAAAGTCCCCAGGCTCCCCAGCAGGCAGAAGTATGCAAAGC
ATGCATCTCAATTAGTCAGCAACCAGGTGTGGAAAGTCCCCAGGCTCCCCAGCAGGCAGAAGTATGCAAA
GCATGC
