[The description below was written by a language model from this plasmid's Addgene catalogue record.]
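Description:
pBabe_puro_DEST_Flag_YFP is a retroviral mammalian expression plasmid built on the pBabe-puro-flag-DEST backbone (about 5.1 kb without insert), a Gateway-adapted version of the pBabe-puro vector family. It is maintained in E. coli as a high-copy plasmid under ampicillin selection, and it carries a puromycin marker so that transduced or transfected mammalian cells can be selected for stable integration. No feature table accompanies the record, so the specific promoters, LTRs, packaging signal and origin of replication are not itemised. pBabe-type vectors in general are Moloney murine leukaemia virus-based, with the LTR driving the gene of interest and an internal promoter driving the drug marker, but that arrangement is not confirmed here.

The insert is yellow fluorescent protein (YFP), derived from the Aequorea victoria fluorescent protein, transferred by Gateway recombination from an entry clone (pEntry-YFP) into the destination vector. The backbone supplies a Flag epitope fused to the C terminus of the insert, so the expressed product is YFP-Flag, detectable both by fluorescence and by anti-Flag antibodies. Because recombination has already taken place, the "DEST" in the name reflects the parental vector rather than an intact destination cassette, and attB recombination scars would be expected to flank the YFP sequence.

The record does not state the intended use. A construct of this kind would plausibly serve as a neutral, fluorescent control alongside Flag-tagged candidate genes cloned into the same backbone. It would be packaged into retrovirus in a suitable producer line and used to generate puromycin-selected stable cell populations, in the context of a study interrogating cancer driver genes in the 3q26 region.
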