Addgene plasmid #45278: pBabe_puro_DEST_Flag_YFP
Depositing lab: William Hahn. Depositing organization: Dana-Farber Cancer Institute. Publication: Systematic interrogation of 3q26 identifies TLOC1 and SKIL as cancer drivers. Hagerstrand D, Tong A, Schumacher SE, Ilic N, Shen RR, Cheung HW, Vazquez F, Shrestha Y, Kim SY, Giacomelli AO, Rosenbluh J, Schinzel AC, Spardy NA, Barbie DA, Mermel CH, Weir BA, Garraway LA, Tamayo P, Mesirov JP, Beroukhim R, Hahn WC. Cancer Discov. 2013 Jun 13. [Epub ahead of print] 10.1158/2159-8290.CD-12-0592 PubMed 23764425.
Backbone
  Vector backbone: pBabe-puro-flag-DEST
  Backbone size w/o insert (bp): 5100
  Vector type: Mammalian Expression, Retroviral
  Selectable markers: Puromycin
Growth in bacteria
  Bacterial resistance: Ampicillin, 100 μg/mL
  Growth temperature: 37°C
  Growth strain: DH5alpha
  Copy number: High Copy
Gene/Insert
  Gene/Insert name: YFP
  Species: Aequorea victoria
  Tag / fusion protein: Flag (C terminal on backbone)
  Cloning method: Gateway Cloning
  Sequencing primers: 5′ pBabe 5'; 3′ pBabe 3'
Resource information
  A portion of this plasmid was derived from a plasmid made by: pEntry-YFP
Terms and licenses: Academic/Nonprofit Terms; Industry Terms: Not Available to Industry
How to cite: pBabe_puro_DEST_Flag_YFP was a gift from William Hahn (Addgene plasmid # 45278 ; http://n2t.net/addgene:45278 ; RRID:Addgene_45278)
